Addgene plasmid #110731: pHIV-ARF-mOrange2
Purpose: Mammalian Expression of p14ARF IRES H2B-mOrange2
Depositing lab: Robert Judson-Torres. Depositing organization: University of California, San Francisco (UCSF). Publication: Bi-allelic Loss of CDKN2A Initiates Melanoma Invasion via BRN2 Activation. Zeng H, Jorapur A, Shain AH, Lang UE, Torres R, Zhang Y, McNeal AS, Botton T, Lin J, Donne M, Bastian IN, Yu R, North JP, Pincus L, Ruben BS, Joseph NM, Yeh I, Bastian BC, Judson RL. Cancer Cell. 2018 Jul 9;34(1):56-68.e9. doi: 10.1016/j.ccell.2018.05.014. PubMed 29990501.
Backbone
  Vector backbone: pHIV
  Vector type: Mammalian Expression, Lentiviral
Growth in bacteria
  Bacterial resistance: Ampicillin, 100 μg/mL
  Growth temperature: 37°C
  Growth strain: NEB Stable
  Copy number: High Copy
Gene/Insert
  Gene/Insert name: p14ARF IRES H2B-mOrange2 (alt name: CDKN2A)
  Species: H. sapiens (human)
  Entrez Gene: CDKN2A (a.k.a. ARF, CAI2, CDK4I, CDKN2, CMM2, INK4, INK4A, MLM, MTS-1, MTS1, P14, P14ARF, P16, P16-INK4A, P16INK4, P16INK4A, P19, P19ARF, TP16)
  Cloning method: Gibson Cloning
Terms and licenses: Academic/Nonprofit Terms; Industry Terms: Not Available to Industry
Depositor comments: Addgene sequencing detected a potentially mixed population, with a C to T nucleotide change that would cause a T8I mutation within the CDKN2A insert. Please screen multiple clones to ensure that the correct (C) one is isolated before proceeding with downstream work.
How to cite: pHIV-ARF-mOrange2 was a gift from Robert Judson-Torres (Addgene plasmid # 110731 ; http://n2t.net/addgene:110731 ; RRID:Addgene_110731)
