[The description below was written by a language model from this plasmid's Addgene catalogue record and pLannotate feature annotations shown in this document.]
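Description:
pHIV-ARF-mOrange2 is an HIV-1-based lentiviral transfer plasmid built on the pHIV backbone for expressing human p14ARF, the alternative reading frame product of the CDKN2A locus, in mammalian cells together with a nuclear fluorescent marker. It is maintained in bacteria through a high-copy ColE1/pUC-type origin and an ampicillin resistance gene (β-lactamase under its own promoter). No mammalian drug-selection marker is annotated, so transduced cells are identified by fluorescence.

The viral portion begins with a CMV enhancer/promoter placed upstream of a truncated 5' LTR, an arrangement that drives transcription of the viral genomic RNA in packaging cells. This is followed by the Ψ packaging signal with a gag fragment, the Rev response element for Rev-dependent nuclear export, and the cPPT/CTS, which aids nuclear import of the reverse-transcribed genome. The cassette is closed by a nef fragment and a second truncated LTR element at the 3' end. Internally, the constitutive human EF-1α promoter drives a bicistronic transcript: the CDKN2A (ARF) coding sequence, then an EMCV IRES, then human histone H2B followed closely by mOrange2, described in the record as H2B-mOrange2. The IRES allows cap-independent translation of the chromatin-bound orange reporter from the same mRNA, so labelled nuclei mark ARF-expressing cells.

The associated publication concerns CDKN2A loss in melanoma invasion, consistent with use for restoring or overexpressing ARF. The depositor and repository sequences differ by a few nucleotides in length but annotate equivalently. Repository sequencing indicated a possibly mixed population, with a C-to-T change that would give a T8I substitution in the insert.
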