Features (pLannotate 1.2.2; 20 found; start..end, strand, type, name):
     34..86      -  misc_feature   bom (fragment): basis of mobility region from pBR322
    241..620     +  enhancer       CMV enhancer: human cytomegalovirus immediate early enhancer
    621..820     +  promoter       CMV promoter: human cytomegalovirus (CMV) immediate early promoter
    838..1018    +  LTR            5' LTR (truncated): truncated 5' long terminal repeat (LTR) from HIV-1
   1065..1190    +  misc_feature   HIV-1 Ψ: packaging signal of human immunodeficiency virus type 1
   1174..1512    +  CDS            HIV-1 gag (fragment): gag protein from human immunodeficiency virus 1; gag
   1689..1922    +  misc_feature   RRE: The Rev response element (RRE) of HIV-1 allows for Rev-dependent mRNA export from the nucleus to the cytoplasm.
   2299..2399    +  CDS            Rev (fragment): human immunodeficiency virus 1 (HIV-1) Rev protein; rev; enhances nuclear export of unspliced and incompletely spliced viral mRNAs
   2449..2566    +  misc_feature   cPPT/CTS: central polypurine tract and central termination sequence of HIV-1
   2630..3808    +  promoter       EF-1α promoter: strong constitutive promoter for human elongation factor EF-1α
   3856..4251    +  CDS            CDKN2A: ARF_HUMAN - Also known as CDKN2 From Homo sapiens (Human).
   4379..4841    +  misc_feature   IRES: internal ribosome entry site (IRES) of the encephalomyocarditis virus (EMCV)
   4847..5224    +  CDS            H2B: human histone H2B; HIST1H2BJ
   5243..5950    +  CDS            mOrange2: mOrange2 is a basic (constitutively fluorescent) orange fluorescent protein published in 2008, derived from Discosoma sp.. It has high acid sensitivity.
   5970..5989    +  misc_feature   MCS (fragment): pBluescript multiple cloning site
   5991..6491    +  CDS            nef (fragment): NEF_HV1LA - Experimental evidence at protein level: Swiss-Prot protein existence level 1. Extracellular Nef protein targets CD4(+) T-lymphocytes for apoptosis by interacting with CXCR4 surface receptors. From Human immunodeficiency virus type 1 group M subtype B (isolate Lai) (HIV-1).
   6498..6678    +  LTR            5' LTR (truncated): truncated 5' long terminal repeat (LTR) from HIV-1
   6740..7328    -  rep_origin     ori: high-copy-number ColE1/pMB1/pBR322/pUC origin of replication
   7499..8359    -  CDS            AmpR: β-lactamase; bla; confers resistance to ampicillin, carbenicillin, and related antibiotics
   8360..8464    -  promoter       AmpR promoter: bla
>Addgene plasmid #110731 | pHIV-ARF-mOrange2 | depositor full sequence | sequence record 211417 | pHIV-ARF-mOrange2 sequence 8492 bps
ATCGTCGACGGATCGGGAGATCTCCCGATCCCCTATGGTGCACTCTCAGTACAATCTGCTCTGATGCCGC
ATAGTTAAGCCAGTATCTGCTCCCTGCTTGTGTGTTGGAGGTCGCTGAGTAGTGCGCGAGCAAAATTTAA
GCTACAACAAGGCAAGGCTTGACCGACAATTGCATGAAGAATCTGCTTAGGGTTAGGCGTTTTGCGCTGC
TTCGCGATGTACGGGCCAGATATACGCGTTGACATTGATTATTGACTAGTTATTAATAGTAATCAATTAC
GGGGTCATTAGTTCATAGCCCATATATGGAGTTCCGCGTTACATAACTTACGGTAAATGGCCCGCCTGGC
TGACCGCCCAACGACCCCCGCCCATTGACGTCAATAATGACGTATGTTCCCATAGTAACGCCAATAGGGA
CTTTCCATTGACGTCAATGGGTGGAGTATTTACGGTAAACTGCCCACTTGGCAGTACATCAAGTGTATCA
TATGCCAAGTACGCCCCCTATTGACGTCAATGACGGTAAATGGCCCGCCTGGCATTATGCCCAGTACATG
ACCTTATGGGACTTTCCTACTTGGCAGTACATCTACGTATTAGTCATCGCTATTACCATGGTGATGCGGT
TTTGGCAGTACATCAATGGGCGTGGATAGCGGTTTGACTCACGGGGATTTCCAAGTCTCCACCCCATTGA
CGTCAATGGGAGTTTGTTTTGGCACCAAAATCAACGGGACTTTCCAAAATGTCGTAACAACTCCGCCCCA
TTGACGCAAATGGGCGGTAGGCGTGTACGGTGGGAGGTCTATATAAGCAGCGCGTTTTGCCTGTACTGGG
TCTCTCTGGTTAGACCAGATCTGAGCCTGGGAGCTCTCTGGCTAACTAGGGAACCCACTGCTTAAGCCTC
AATAAAGCTTGCCTTGAGTGCTTCAAGTAGTGTGTGCCCGTCTGTTGTGTGACTCTGGTAACTAGAGATC
CCTCAGACCCTTTTAGTCAGTGTGGAAAATCTCTAGCAGTGGCGCCCGAACAGGGACTTGAAAGCGAAAG
GGAAACCAGAGGAGCTCTCTCGACGCAGGACTCGGCTTGCTGAAGCGCGCACGGCAAGAGGCGAGGGGCG
GCGACTGGTGAGTACGCCAAAAATTTTGACTAGCGGAGGCTAGAAGGAGAGAGATGGGTGCGAGAGCGTC
AGTATTAAGCGGGGGAGAATTAGATCGCGATGGGAAAAAATTCGGTTAAGGCCAGGGGGAAAGAAAAAAT
ATAAATTAAAACATATAGTATGGGCAAGCAGGGAGCTAGAACGATTCGCAGTTAATCCTGGCCTGTTAGA
AACATCAGAAGGCTGTAGACAAATACTGGGACAGCTACAACCATCCCTTCAGACAGGATCAGAAGAACTT
AGATCATTATATAATACAGTAGCAACCCTCTATTGTGTGCATCAAAGGATAGAGATAAAAGACACCAAGG
AAGCTTTAGACAAGATAGAGGAAGAGCAAAACAAAAGTAAGACCACCGCACAGCAAGCGGCCGGCCGCGC
TGATCTTCAGACCTGGAGGAGGAGATATGAGGGACAATTGGAGAAGTGAATTATATAAATATAAAGTAGT
AAAAATTGAACCATTAGGAGTAGCACCCACCAAGGCAAAGAGAAGAGTGGTGCAGAGAGAAAAAAGAGCA
GTGGGAATAGGAGCTTTGTTCCTTGGGTTCTTGGGAGCAGCAGGAAGCACTATGGGCGCAGCGTCAATGA
CGCTGACGGTACAGGCCAGACAATTATTGTCTGGTATAGTGCAGCAGCAGAACAATTTGCTGAGGGCTAT
TGAGGCGCAACAGCATCTGTTGCAACTCACAGTCTGGGGCATCAAGCAGCTCCAGGCAAGAATCCTGGCT
GTGGAAAGATACCTAAAGGATCAACAGCTCCTGGGGATTTGGGGTTGCTCTGGAAAACTCATTTGCACCA
CTGCTGTGCCTTGGAATGCTAGTTGGAGTAATAAATCTCTGGAACAGATTTGGAATCACACGACCTGGAT
GGAGTGGGACAGAGAAATTAACAATTACACAAGCTTAATACACTCCTTAATTGAAGAATCGCAAAACCAG
CAAGAAAAGAATGAACAAGAATTATTGGAATTAGATAAATGGGCAAGTTTGTGGAATTGGTTTAACATAA
CAAATTGGCTGTGGTATATAAAATTATTCATAATGATAGTAGGAGGCTTGGTAGGTTTAAGAATAGTTTT
TGCTGTACTTTCTATAGTGAATAGAGTTAGGCAGGGATATTCACCATTATCGTTTCAGACCCACCTCCCA
ACCCCGAGGGGACCCGACAGGCCCGAAGGAATAGAAGAAGAAGGTGGAGAGAGAGACAGAGACAGATCCA
TTCGATTAGTGAACGGATCGGCACTGCGTGCGCCAATTCTGCAGACAAATGGCAGTATTCATCCACAATT
TTAAAAGAAAAGGGGGGATTGGGGGGTACAGTGCAGGGGAAAGAATAGTAGACATAATAGCAACAGACAT
ACAAACTAAAGAATTACAAAAACAAATTACAAAAATTCAAAATTTTCGGGTTTATTACAGGGACAGCAGA
GATCCAGTTTGGTTAGTACCGGGCCCGCTCTAGCCGTGAGGCTCCGGTGCCCGTCAGTGGGCAGAGCGCA
CATCGCCCACAGTCCCCGAGAAGTTGGGGGGAGGGGTCGGCAATTGAACCGGTGCCTAGAGAAGGTGGCG
CGGGGTAAACTGGGAAAGTGATGTCGTGTACTGGCTCCGCCTTTTTCCCGAGGGTGGGGGAGAACCGTAT
ATAAGTGCAGTAGTCGCCGTGAACGTTCTTTTTCGCAACGGGTTTGCCGCCAGAACACAGGTAAGTGCCG
TGTGTGGTTCCCGCGGGCCTGGCCTCTTTACGGGTTATGGCCCTTGCGTGCCTTGAATTACTTCCACCTG
GCTGCAGTACGTGATTCTTGATCCCGAGCTTCGGGTTGGAAGTGGGTGGGAGAGTTCGAGGCCTTGCGCT
TAAGGAGCCCCTTCGCCTCGTGCTTGAGTTGAGGCCTGGCCTGGGCGCTGGGGCCGCCGCGTGCGAATCT
GGTGGCACCTTCGCGCCTGTCTCGCTGCTTTCGATAAGTCTCTAGCCATTTAAAATTTTTGATGACCTGC
TGCGACGCTTTTTTTCTGGCAAGATAGTCTTGTAAATGCGGGCCAAGATCTGCACACTGGTATTTCGGTT
TTTGGGGCCGCGGGCGGCGACGGGGCCCGTGCGTCCCAGCGCACATGTTCGGCGAGGCGGGGCCTGCGAG
CGCGGCCACCGAGAATCGGACGGGGGTAGTCTCAAGCTGGCCGGCCTGCTCTGGTGCCTGGCCTCGCGCC
GCCGTGTATCGCCCCGCCCTGGGCGGCAAGGCTGGCCCGGTCGGCACCAGTTGCGTGAGCGGAAAGATGG
CCGCTTCCCGGCCCTGCTGCAGGGAGCTCAAAATGGAGGACGCGGCGCTCGGGAGAGCGGGCGGGTGAGT
CACCCACACAAAGGAAAAGGGCCTTTCCGTCCTCAGCCGTCGCTTCATGTGACTCCACGGAGTACCGGGC
GCCGTCCAGGCACCTCGATTAGTTCTCGAGCTTTTGGAGTACGTCGTCTTTAGGTTGGGGGGAGGGGTTT
TATGCGATGGAGTTTCCCCACACTGAGTGGGTGGAGACTGAAGTTAGGCCAGCTTGGCACTTGATGTAAT
TCTCCTTGGAATTTGCCCTTTTTGAGTTTGGATCTTGGTTCATTCTCAAGCCTCAGACAGTGGTTCAAAG
TTTTTTTCTTCCATTTCAGGTGTCGTGAGCGGCCGCTGAACTGAATTCATCGACGTTAACTATTCTAGAG
TACCCATGGTGCGCAGGTTCTTGGTGACCCTCCGGATTCGGCGCGCGTGCGGCCCGCCGCGAGTGAGGGT
TTTCGTGGTTCACATCCCGCGGCTCACGGGGGAGTGGGCAGCGCCAGGGGCGCCCGCCGCTGTGGCCCTC
GTGCTGATGCTACTGAGGAGCCAGCGTCTAGGGCAGCAGCCGCTTCCTAGAAGACCAGGTCATGATGATG
GGCAGCGCCCGAGTGGCGGAGCTGCTGCTGCTCCACGGCGCGGAGCCCAACTGCGCCGACCCCGCCACTC
TCACCCGACCCGTGCACGACGCTGCCCGGGAGGGCTTCCTGGACACGCTGGTGGTGCTGCACCGGGCCGG
GGCGCGGCTGGACGTGCGCGATGCCTGGGGCCGTCTGCCCGTGGACCTGGCTGAGGGCTAGGATCCGCCC
CTCTCCCTCCCCCCCCCCTAACGTTACTGGCCGAAGCCGCTTGGAATAAGGCCGGTGTGCGTTTGTCTAT
ATGTTATTTTCCACCATATTGCCGTCTTTTGGCAATGTGAGGGCCCGGAAACCTGGCCCTGTCTTCTTGA
CGAGCATTCCTAGGGGTCTTTCCCCTCTCGCCAAAGGAATGCAAGGTCTGTTGAATGTCGTGAAGGAAGC
AGTTCCTCTGGAAGCTTCTTGAAGACAAACAACGTCTGTAGCGACCCTTTGCAGGCAGCGGAACCCCCCA
CCTGGCGACAGGTGCCTCTGCGGCCAAAAGCCACGTGTATAAGATACACCTGCAAAGGCGGCACAACCCC
AGTGCCACGTTGTGAGTTGGATAGTTGTGGAAAGAGTCAAATGGCTCTCCTCAAGCGTATTCAACAAGGG
GCTGAAGGATGCCCAGAAGGTACCCCATTGTATGGGATCTGATCTGGGGCCTCGGTGCACATGCTTTACA
TGTGTTTAGTCGAGGTTAAAAAAACGTCTAGGCCCCCCGAACCACGGGGACGTGGTTTTCCTTTGAAAAA
CACGATGATAATATGGATGCCAGAGCCAGCGAAGTCTGCTCCCGCCCCGAAAAAGGGCTCCAAGAAGGCG
GTGACTAAGGCGCAGAAGAAAGGCGGCAAGAAGCGCAAGCGCAGCCGCAAGGAGAGCTATTCCATCTATG
TGTACAAGGTTCTGAAGCAGGTCCACCCTGACACCGGCATTTCGTCCAAGGCCATGGGCATCATGAATTC
GTTTGTGAACGACATTTTCGAGCGCATCGCAGGTGAGGCTTCCCGCCTGGCGCATTACAACAAGCGCTCG
ACCATCACCTCCAGGGAGATCCAGACGGCCGTGCGCCTGCTGCTGCCTGGGGAGTTGGCCAAGCACGCCG
TGTCCGAGGGTACTAAGGCCATCACCAAGTACACCAGCGCTAAGGATCCACCGGTCGCCACCATGGTGAG
CAAGGGCGAGGAGAATAACATGGCCATCATCAAGGAGTTCATGCGCTTCAAGGTGCGCATGGAGGGCTCC
GTGAACGGCCACGAGTTCGAGATCGAGGGCGAGGGCGAGGGCCGCCCCTACGAGGGCTTTCAGACCGCTA
AGCTGAAGGTGACCAAGGGTGGCCCCCTGCCCTTCGCCTGGGACATCCTGTCCCCTCATTTCACCTACGG
CTCCAAGGCCTACGTGAAGCACCCCGCCGACATCCCCGACTACTTCAAGCTGTCCTTCCCCGAGGGCTTC
AAGTGGGAGCGCGTGATGAACTACGAGGACGGCGGCGTGGTGACCGTGACCCAGGACTCCTCCCTGCAGG
ACGGCGAGTTCATCTACAAGGTGAAGCTGCGCGGCACCAACTTCCCCTCCGACGGCCCCGTGATGCAGAA
GAAGACCATGGGCTGGGAGGCCTCCTCCGAGCGGATGTACCCCGAGGACGGTGCCCTGAAGGGCAAGATC
AAGATGAGGCTGAAGCTGAAGGACGGCGGCCACTACACCTCCGAGGTCAAGACCACCTACAAGGCCAAGA
AGCCCGTGCAGCTGCCCGGCGCCTACATCGTCGACATCAAGTTGGACATCACCTCCCACAACGAGGACTA
CACCATCGTGGAACAGTACGAACGCGCCGAGGGCCGCCACTCCACCGGCGGCATGGACGAGCTGTACAAG
TAAGCGGCCGCGACTCTAGATCGATACCGTCGACCTCGATCGAGACCTAGAAAAACATGGAGCAATCACA
AGTAGCAATACAGCAGCTACCAATGCTGATTGTGCCTGGCTAGAAGCACAAGAGGAGGAGGAGGTGGGTT
TTCCAGTCACACCTCAGGTACCTTTAAGACCAATGACTTACAAGGCAGCTGTAGATCTTAGCCACTTTTT
AAAAGAAAAGGGGGGACTGGAAGGGCTAATTCACTCCCAACGAAGACAAGATATCCTTGATCTGTGGATC
TACCACACACAAGGCTACTTCCCTGATTGGCAGAACTACACACCAGGGCCAGGGATCAGATATCCACTGA
CCTTTGGATGGTGCTACAAGCTAGTACCAGTTGAGCAAGAGAAGGTAGAAGAAGCCAATGAAGGAGAGAA
CACCCGCTTGTTACACCCTGTGAGCCTGCATGGGATGGATGACCCGGAGAGAGAAGTATTAGAGTGGAGG
TTTGACAGCCGCCTAGCATTTCATCACATGGCCCGAGAGCTGCATCCGGACTGTACTGGGTCTCTCTGGT
TAGACCAGATCTGAGCCTGGGAGCTCTCTGGCTAACTAGGGAACCCACTGCTTAAGCCTCAATAAAGCTT
GCCTTGAGTGCTTCAAGTAGTGTGTGCCCGTCTGTTGTGTGACTCTGGTAACTAGAGATCCCTCAGACCC
TTTTAGTCAGTGTGGAAAATCTCTAGCAGCATGTGAGCAAAAGGCCAGCAAAAGGCCAGGAACCGTAAAA
AGGCCGCGTTGCTGGCGTTTTTCCATAGGCTCCGCCCCCCTGACGAGCATCACAAAAATCGACGCTCAAG
TCAGAGGTGGCGAAACCCGACAGGACTATAAAGATACCAGGCGTTTCCCCCTGGAAGCTCCCTCGTGCGC
TCTCCTGTTCCGACCCTGCCGCTTACCGGATACCTGTCCGCCTTTCTCCCTTCGGGAAGCGTGGCGCTTT
CTCATAGCTCACGCTGTAGGTATCTCAGTTCGGTGTAGGTCGTTCGCTCCAAGCTGGGCTGTGTGCACGA
ACCCCCCGTTCAGCCCGACCGCTGCGCCTTATCCGGTAACTATCGTCTTGAGTCCAACCCGGTAAGACAC
GACTTATCGCCACTGGCAGCAGCCACTGGTAACAGGATTAGCAGAGCGAGGTATGTAGGCGGTGCTACAG
AGTTCTTGAAGTGGTGGCCTAACTACGGCTACACTAGAAGAACAGTATTTGGTATCTGCGCTCTGCTGAA
GCCAGTTACCTTCGGAAAAAGAGTTGGTAGCTCTTGATCCGGCAAACAAACCACCGCTGGTAGCGGTGGT
TTTTTTGTTTGCAAGCAGCAGATTACGCGCAGAAAAAAAGGATCTCAAGAAGATCCTTTGATCTTTTCTA
CGGGGTCTGACGCTCAGTGGAACGAAAACTCACGTTAAGGGATTTTGGTCATGAGATTATCAAAAAGGAT
CTTCACCTAGATCCTTTTAAATTAAAAATGAAGTTTTAAATCAATCTAAAGTATATATGAGTAAACTTGG
TCTGACAGTTACCAATGCTTAATCAGTGAGGCACCTATCTCAGCGATCTGTCTATTTCGTTCATCCATAG
TTGCCTGACTCCCCGTCGTGTAGATAACTACGATACGGGAGGGCTTACCATCTGGCCCCAGTGCTGCAAT
GATACCGCGAGACCCACGCTCACCGGCTCCAGATTTATCAGCAATAAACCAGCCAGCCGGAAGGGCCGAG
CGCAGAAGTGGTCCTGCAACTTTATCCGCCTCCATCCAGTCTATTAATTGTTGCCGGGAAGCTAGAGTAA
GTAGTTCGCCAGTTAATAGTTTGCGCAACGTTGTTGCCATTGCTACAGGCATCGTGGTGTCACGCTCGTC
GTTTGGTATGGCTTCATTCAGCTCCGGTTCCCAACGATCAAGGCGAGTTACATGATCCCCCATGTTGTGC
AAAAAAGCGGTTAGCTCCTTCGGTCCTCCGATCGTTGTCAGAAGTAAGTTGGCCGCAGTGTTATCACTCA
TGGTTATGGCAGCACTGCATAATTCTCTTACTGTCATGCCATCCGTAAGATGCTTTTCTGTGACTGGTGA
GTACTCAACCAAGTCATTCTGAGAATAGTGTATGCGGCGACCGAGTTGCTCTTGCCCGGCGTCAATACGG
GATAATACCGCGCCACATAGCAGAACTTTAAAAGTGCTCATCATTGGAAAACGTTCTTCGGGGCGAAAAC
TCTCAAGGATCTTACCGCTGTTGAGATCCAGTTCGATGTAACCCACTCGTGCACCCAACTGATCTTCAGC
ATCTTTTACTTTCACCAGCGTTTCTGGGTGAGCAAAAACAGGAAGGCAAAATGCCGCAAAAAAGGGAATA
AGGGCGACACGGAAATGTTGAATACTCATACTCTTCCTTTTTCAATATTATTGAAGCATTTATCAGGGTT
ATTGTCTCATGAGCGGATACATATTTGAATGTATTTAGAAAAATAAACAAATAGGGGTTCCGCGCACATT
TCCCCGAAAAGTGCCACCTGAC
