Features (pLannotate 1.2.2; 20 found; start..end, strand, type, name):
     34..86      -  misc_feature   bom (fragment): basis of mobility region from pBR322
    241..620     +  enhancer       CMV enhancer: human cytomegalovirus immediate early enhancer
    621..820     +  promoter       CMV promoter: human cytomegalovirus (CMV) immediate early promoter
    838..1018    +  LTR            5' LTR (truncated): truncated 5' long terminal repeat (LTR) from HIV-1
   1065..1190    +  misc_feature   HIV-1 Ψ: packaging signal of human immunodeficiency virus type 1
   1174..1512    +  CDS            HIV-1 gag (fragment): gag protein from human immunodeficiency virus 1; gag
   1687..1920    +  misc_feature   RRE: The Rev response element (RRE) of HIV-1 allows for Rev-dependent mRNA export from the nucleus to the cytoplasm.
   2297..2397    +  CDS            Rev (fragment): human immunodeficiency virus 1 (HIV-1) Rev protein; rev; enhances nuclear export of unspliced and incompletely spliced viral mRNAs
   2447..2564    +  misc_feature   cPPT/CTS: central polypurine tract and central termination sequence of HIV-1
   2627..3805    +  promoter       EF-1α promoter: strong constitutive promoter for human elongation factor EF-1α
   3853..4248    +  CDS            CDKN2A: ARF_HUMAN - Also known as CDKN2 From Homo sapiens (Human).
   4265..4843    +  misc_feature   IRES2: internal ribosome entry site (IRES) of the encephalomyocarditis virus (EMCV)
   4844..5221    +  CDS            H2B: human histone H2B; HIST1H2BJ
   5240..5948    +  CDS            mOrange2 (fragment): photostable monomeric orange derivative of DsRed fluorescent protein (Shaner et al., 2008) mammalian codon-optimized
   5968..5985    +  misc_feature   MCS (fragment): pBluescript multiple cloning site
   5987..6487    +  CDS            nef (fragment): NEF_HV1LA - Experimental evidence at protein level: Swiss-Prot protein existence level 1. Extracellular Nef protein targets CD4(+) T-lymphocytes for apoptosis by interacting with CXCR4 surface receptors. From Human immunodeficiency virus type 1 group M subtype B (isolate Lai) (HIV-1).
   6494..6674    +  LTR            5' LTR (truncated): truncated 5' long terminal repeat (LTR) from HIV-1
   6736..7324    -  rep_origin     ori: high-copy-number ColE1/pMB1/pBR322/pUC origin of replication
   7495..8355    -  CDS            AmpR: β-lactamase; bla; confers resistance to ampicillin, carbenicillin, and related antibiotics
   8356..8460    -  promoter       AmpR promoter: bla
>Addgene plasmid #110731 | pHIV-ARF-mOrange2 | addgene full sequence | sequence record 214277 | Addgene NGS Result
GACGTCGACGGATCGGGAGATCTCCCGATCCCCTATGGTGCACTCTCAGTACAATCTGCTCTGATGCCGC
ATAGTTAAGCCAGTATCTGCTCCCTGCTTGTGTGTTGGAGGTCGCTGAGTAGTGCGCGAGCAAAATTTAA
GCTACAACAAGGCAAGGCTTGACCGACAATTGCATGAAGAATCTGCTTAGGGTTAGGCGTTTTGCGCTGC
TTCGCGATGTACGGGCCAGATATACGCGTTGACATTGATTATTGACTAGTTATTAATAGTAATCAATTAC
GGGGTCATTAGTTCATAGCCCATATATGGAGTTCCGCGTTACATAACTTACGGTAAATGGCCCGCCTGGC
TGACCGCCCAACGACCCCCGCCCATTGACGTCAATAATGACGTATGTTCCCATAGTAACGCCAATAGGGA
CTTTCCATTGACGTCAATGGGTGGAGTATTTACGGTAAACTGCCCACTTGGCAGTACATCAAGTGTATCA
TATGCCAAGTACGCCCCCTATTGACGTCAATGACGGTAAATGGCCCGCCTGGCATTATGCCCAGTACATG
ACCTTATGGGACTTTCCTACTTGGCAGTACATCTACGTATTAGTCATCGCTATTACCATGGTGATGCGGT
TTTGGCAGTACATCAATGGGCGTGGATAGCGGTTTGACTCACGGGGATTTCCAAGTCTCCACCCCATTGA
CGTCAATGGGAGTTTGTTTTGGCACCAAAATCAACGGGACTTTCCAAAATGTCGTAACAACTCCGCCCCA
TTGACGCAAATGGGCGGTAGGCGTGTACGGTGGGAGGTCTATATAAGCAGCGCGTTTTGCCTGTACTGGG
TCTCTCTGGTTAGACCAGATCTGAGCCTGGGAGCTCTCTGGCTAACTAGGGAACCCACTGCTTAAGCCTC
AATAAAGCTTGCCTTGAGTGCTTCAAGTAGTGTGTGCCCGTCTGTTGTGTGACTCTGGTAACTAGAGATC
CCTCAGACCCTTTTAGTCAGTGTGGAAAATCTCTAGCAGTGGCGCCCGAACAGGGACTTGAAAGCGAAAG
GGAAACCAGAGGAGCTCTCTCGACGCAGGACTCGGCTTGCTGAAGCGCGCACGGCAAGAGGCGAGGGGCG
GCGACTGGTGAGTACGCCAAAAATTTTGACTAGCGGAGGCTAGAAGGAGAGAGATGGGTGCGAGAGCGTC
AGTATTAAGCGGGGGAGAATTAGATCGCGATGGGAAAAAATTCGGTTAAGGCCAGGGGGAAAGAAAAAAT
ATAAATTAAAACATATAGTATGGGCAAGCAGGGAGCTAGAACGATTCGCAGTTAATCCTGGCCTGTTAGA
AACATCAGAAGGCTGTAGACAAATACTGGGACAGCTACAACCATCCCTTCAGACAGGATCAGAAGAACTT
AGATCATTATATAATACAGTAGCAACCCTCTATTGTGTGCATCAAAGGATAGAGATAAAAGACACCAAGG
AAGCTTTAGACAAGATAGAGGAAGAGCAAAACAAAAGTAAGACCACCGCACAGCAAGCGGCCGGCCGCTG
ATCTTCAGACCTGGAGGAGGAGATATGAGGGACAATTGGAGAAGTGAATTATATAAATATAAAGTAGTAA
AAATTGAACCATTAGGAGTAGCACCCACCAAGGCAAAGAGAAGAGTGGTGCAGAGAGAAAAAAGAGCAGT
GGGAATAGGAGCTTTGTTCCTTGGGTTCTTGGGAGCAGCAGGAAGCACTATGGGCGCAGCGTCAATGACG
CTGACGGTACAGGCCAGACAATTATTGTCTGGTATAGTGCAGCAGCAGAACAATTTGCTGAGGGCTATTG
AGGCGCAACAGCATCTGTTGCAACTCACAGTCTGGGGCATCAAGCAGCTCCAGGCAAGAATCCTGGCTGT
GGAAAGATACCTAAAGGATCAACAGCTCCTGGGGATTTGGGGTTGCTCTGGAAAACTCATTTGCACCACT
GCTGTGCCTTGGAATGCTAGTTGGAGTAATAAATCTCTGGAACAGATTTGGAATCACACGACCTGGATGG
AGTGGGACAGAGAAATTAACAATTACACAAGCTTAATACACTCCTTAATTGAAGAATCGCAAAACCAGCA
AGAAAAGAATGAACAAGAATTATTGGAATTAGATAAATGGGCAAGTTTGTGGAATTGGTTTAACATAACA
AATTGGCTGTGGTATATAAAATTATTCATAATGATAGTAGGAGGCTTGGTAGGTTTAAGAATAGTTTTTG
CTGTACTTTCTATAGTGAATAGAGTTAGGCAGGGATATTCACCATTATCGTTTCAGACCCACCTCCCAAC
CCCGAGGGGACCCGACAGGCCCGAAGGAATAGAAGAAGAAGGTGGAGAGAGAGACAGAGACAGATCCATT
CGATTAGTGAACGGATCGGCACTGCGTGCGCCAATTCTGCAGACAAATGGCAGTATTCATCCACAATTTT
AAAAGAAAAGGGGGGATTGGGGGGTACAGTGCAGGGGAAAGAATAGTAGACATAATAGCAACAGACATAC
AAACTAAAGAATTACAAAAACAAATTACAAAAATTCAAAATTTTCGGGTTTATTACAGGGACAGCAGAGA
TCCAGTTTGGTTAGTACCGGGCCCGCTCTAGCGTGAGGCTCCGGTGCCCGTCAGTGGGCAGAGCGCACAT
CGCCCACAGTCCCCGAGAAGTTGGGGGGAGGGGTCGGCAATTGAACCGGTGCCTAGAGAAGGTGGCGCGG
GGTAAACTGGGAAAGTGATGTCGTGTACTGGCTCCGCCTTTTTCCCGAGGGTGGGGGAGAACCGTATATA
AGTGCAGTAGTCGCCGTGAACGTTCTTTTTCGCAACGGGTTTGCCGCCAGAACACAGGTAAGTGCCGTGT
GTGGTTCCCGCGGGCCTGGCCTCTTTACGGGTTATGGCCCTTGCGTGCCTTGAATTACTTCCACCTGGCT
GCAGTACGTGATTCTTGATCCCGAGCTTCGGGTTGGAAGTGGGTGGGAGAGTTCGAGGCCTTGCGCTTAA
GGAGCCCCTTCGCCTCGTGCTTGAGTTGAGGCCTGGCCTGGGCGCTGGGGCCGCCGCGTGCGAATCTGGT
GGCACCTTCGCGCCTGTCTCGCTGCTTTCGATAAGTCTCTAGCCATTTAAAATTTTTGATGACCTGCTGC
GACGCTTTTTTTCTGGCAAGATAGTCTTGTAAATGCGGGCCAAGATCTGCACACTGGTATTTCGGTTTTT
GGGGCCGCGGGCGGCGACGGGGCCCGTGCGTCCCAGCGCACATGTTCGGCGAGGCGGGGCCTGCGAGCGC
GGCCACCGAGAATCGGACGGGGGTAGTCTCAAGCTGGCCGGCCTGCTCTGGTGCCTGGCCTCGCGCCGCC
GTGTATCGCCCCGCCCTGGGCGGCAAGGCTGGCCCGGTCGGCACCAGTTGCGTGAGCGGAAAGATGGCCG
CTTCCCGGCCCTGCTGCAGGGAGCTCAAAATGGAGGACGCGGCGCTCGGGAGAGCGGGCGGGTGAGTCAC
CCACACAAAGGAAAAGGGCCTTTCCGTCCTCAGCCGTCGCTTCATGTGACTCCACGGAGTACCGGGCGCC
GTCCAGGCACCTCGATTAGTTCTCGAGCTTTTGGAGTACGTCGTCTTTAGGTTGGGGGGAGGGGTTTTAT
GCGATGGAGTTTCCCCACACTGAGTGGGTGGAGACTGAAGTTAGGCCAGCTTGGCACTTGATGTAATTCT
CCTTGGAATTTGCCCTTTTTGAGTTTGGATCTTGGTTCATTCTCAAGCCTCAGACAGTGGTTCAAAGTTT
TTTTCTTCCATTTCAGGTGTCGTGAGCGGCCGCTGAACTGAATTCATCGACGTTAACTATTCTAGAGTAC
CCATGGTGCGCAGGTTCTTGGTGACCCTCCGGATTCGGCGCGCGTGCGGCCCGCCGCGAGTGAGGGTTTT
CGTGGTTCACATCCCGCGGCTCACGGGGGAGTGGGCAGCGCCAGGGGCGCCCGCCGCTGTGGCCCTCGTG
CTGATGCTACTGAGGAGCCAGCGTCTAGGGCAGCAGCCGCTTCCTAGAAGACCAGGTCATGATGATGGGC
AGCGCCCGAGTGGCGGAGCTGCTGCTGCTCCACGGCGCGGAGCCCAACTGCGCCGACCCCGCCACTCTCA
CCCGACCCGTGCACGACGCTGCCCGGGAGGGCTTCCTGGACACGCTGGTGGTGCTGCACCGGGCCGGGGC
GCGGCTGGACGTGCGCGATGCCTGGGGCCGTCTGCCCGTGGACCTGGCTGAGGGCTAGGATCCGCCCCTC
TCCCTCCCCCCCCCCTAACGTTACTGGCCGAAGCCGCTTGGAATAAGGCCGGTGTGCGTTTGTCTATATG
TTATTTTCCACCATATTGCCGTCTTTTGGCAATGTGAGGGCCCGGAAACCTGGCCCTGTCTTCTTGACGA
GCATTCCTAGGGGTCTTTCCCCTCTCGCCAAAGGAATGCAAGGTCTGTTGAATGTCGTGAAGGAAGCAGT
TCCTCTGGAAGCTTCTTGAAGACAAACAACGTCTGTAGCGACCCTTTGCAGGCAGCGGAACCCCCCACCT
GGCGACAGGTGCCTCTGCGGCCAAAAGCCACGTGTATAAGATACACCTGCAAAGGCGGCACAACCCCAGT
GCCACGTTGTGAGTTGGATAGTTGTGGAAAGAGTCAAATGGCTCTCCTCAAGCGTATTCAACAAGGGGCT
GAAGGATGCCCAGAAGGTACCCCATTGTATGGGATCTGATCTGGGGCCTCGGTACACATGCTTTACATGT
GTTTAGTCGAGGTTAAAAAAACGTCTAGGCCCCCCGAACCACGGGGACGTGGTTTTCCTTTGAAAAACAC
GATGATAATATGGATGCCAGAGCCAGCGAAGTCTGCTCCCGCCCCGAAAAAGGGCTCCAAGAAGGCGGTG
ACTAAGGCGCAGAAGAAAGGCGGCAAGAAGCGCAAGCGCAGCCGCAAGGAGAGCTATTCCATCTATGTGT
ACAAGGTTCTGAAGCAGGTCCACCCTGACACCGGCATTTCGTCCAAGGCCATGGGCATCATGAATTCGTT
TGTGAACGACATTTTCGAGCGCATCGCAGGTGAGGCTTCCCGCCTGGCGCATTACAACAAGCGCTCGACC
ATCACCTCCAGGGAGATCCAGACGGCCGTGCGTCTGCTGCTGCCTGGGGAGTTGGCCAAGCACGCCGTGT
CCGAGGGTACTAAGGCCATCACCAAGTACACCAGCGCTAAGGATCCACCGGTCGCCACCATGGTGAGCAA
GGGCGAGGAGAATAACATGGCCATCATCAAGGAGTTCATGCGCTTCAAGGTGCGCATGGAGGGCTCCGTG
AACGGCCACGAGTTCGAGATCGAGGGCGAGGGCGAGGGCCGCCCCTACGAGGGCTTTCAGACCGCTAAGC
TGAAGGTGACCAAGGGTGGCCCCCTGCCCTTCGCCTGGGACATCCTGTCCCCTCATTTCACCTACGGCTC
CAAGGCCTACGTGAAGCACCCCGCCGACATCCCCGACTACTTCAAGCTGTCCTTCCCCGAGGGCTTCAAG
TGGGAGCGCGTGATGAACTACGGGGACGGCGGCGTGGTGACCGTGACCCAGGACTCCTCCCTGCAGGACG
GCGAGTTCATCTACAAGGTGAAGCTGCGCGGCACCAACTTCCCCTCCGACGGCCCCGTGATGCAGAAGAA
GACCATGGGCTGGGAGGCCTCCTCCGAGCGGATGTACCCCGAGGACGGTGCCCTGAAGGGCAAGATCAAG
ATGAGGCTGAAGCTGAAGGACGGCGGCCACTACACCTCCGAGGTCAAGACCACCTACAAGGCCAAGAAGC
CCGTGCAGCTGCCCGGCGCCTACATCGTCGACATCAAGTTGGACATCACCTCCCACAACGAGGACTACAC
CATCGTGGAACAGTACGAACGCGCCGAGGGCCGCCACTCCACCGGCGGCATGGACGAGCTGTACAAGTAA
GCGGCCGCGACTCTAGACGATACCGTCGACCTCGATCGAGACCTAGAAAAACATGGAGCAATCACAAGTA
GCAATACAGCAGCTACCAATGCTGATTGTGCCTGGCTAGAAGCACAAGAGGAGGAGGAGGTGGGTTTTCC
AGTCACACCTCAGGTACCTTTAAGACCAATGACTTACAAGGCAGCTGTAGATCTTAGCCACTTTTTAAAA
GAAAAGGGGGGACTGGAAGGGCTAATTCACTCCCAACGAAGACAAGATATCCTTGATCTGTGGATCTACC
ACACACAAGGCTACTTCCCTGATTGGCAGAACTACACACCAGGGCCAGGGATCAGATATCCACTGACCTT
TGGATGGTGCTACAAGCTAGTACCAGTTGAGCAAGAGAAGGTAGAAGAAGCCAATGAAGGAGAGAACACC
CGCTTGTTACACCCTGTGAGCCTGCATGGGATGGATGACCCGGAGAGAGAAGTATTAGAGTGGAGGTTTG
ACAGCCGCCTAGCATTTCATCACATGGCCCGAGAGCTGCATCCGGACTGTACTGGGTCTCTCTGGTTAGA
CCAGATCTGAGCCTGGGAGCTCTCTGGCTAACTAGGGAACCCACTGCTTAAGCCTCAATAAAGCTTGCCT
TGAGTGCTTCAAGTAGTGTGTGCCCGTCTGTTGTGTGACTCTGGTAACTAGAGATCCCTCAGACCCTTTT
AGTCAGTGTGGAAAATCTCTAGCAGCATGTGAGCAAAAGGCCAGCAAAAGGCCAGGAACCGTAAAAAGGC
CGCGTTGCTGGCGTTTTTCCATAGGCTCCGCCCCCCTGACGAGCATCACAAAAATCGACGCTCAAGTCAG
AGGTGGCGAAACCCGACAGGACTATAAAGATACCAGGCGTTTCCCCCTGGAAGCTCCCTCGTGCGCTCTC
CTGTTCCGACCCTGCCGCTTACCGGATACCTGTCCGCCTTTCTCCCTTCGGGAAGCGTGGCGCTTTCTCA
TAGCTCACGCTGTAGGTATCTCAGTTCGGTGTAGGTCGTTCGCTCCAAGCTGGGCTGTGTGCACGAACCC
CCCGTTCAGCCCGACCGCTGCGCCTTATCCGGTAACTATCGTCTTGAGTCCAACCCGGTAAGACACGACT
TATCGCCACTGGCAGCAGCCACTGGTAACAGGATTAGCAGAGCGAGGTATGTAGGCGGTGCTACAGAGTT
CTTGAAGTGGTGGCCTAACTACGGCTACACTAGAAGAACAGTATTTGGTATCTGCGCTCTGCTGAAGCCA
GTTACCTTCGGAAAAAGAGTTGGTAGCTCTTGATCCGGCAAACAAACCACCGCTGGTAGCGGTGGTTTTT
TTGTTTGCAAGCAGCAGATTACGCGCAGAAAAAAAGGATCTCAAGAAGATCCTTTGATCTTTTCTACGGG
GTCTGACGCTCAGTGGAACGAAAACTCACGTTAAGGGATTTTGGTCATGAGATTATCAAAAAGGATCTTC
ACCTAGATCCTTTTAAATTAAAAATGAAGTTTTAAATCAATCTAAAGTATATATGAGTAAACTTGGTCTG
ACAGTTACCAATGCTTAATCAGTGAGGCACCTATCTCAGCGATCTGTCTATTTCGTTCATCCATAGTTGC
CTGACTCCCCGTCGTGTAGATAACTACGATACGGGAGGGCTTACCATCTGGCCCCAGTGCTGCAATGATA
CCGCGAGACCCACGCTCACCGGCTCCAGATTTATCAGCAATAAACCAGCCAGCCGGAAGGGCCGAGCGCA
GAAGTGGTCCTGCAACTTTATCCGCCTCCATCCAGTCTATTAATTGTTGCCGGGAAGCTAGAGTAAGTAG
TTCGCCAGTTAATAGTTTGCGCAACGTTGTTGCCATTGCTACAGGCATCGTGGTGTCACGCTCGTCGTTT
GGTATGGCTTCATTCAGCTCCGGTTCCCAACGATCAAGGCGAGTTACATGATCCCCCATGTTGTGCAAAA
AAGCGGTTAGCTCCTTCGGTCCTCCGATCGTTGTCAGAAGTAAGTTGGCCGCAGTGTTATCACTCATGGT
TATGGCAGCACTGCATAATTCTCTTACTGTCATGCCATCCGTAAGATGCTTTTCTGTGACTGGTGAGTAC
TCAACCAAGTCATTCTGAGAATAGTGTATGCGGCGACCGAGTTGCTCTTGCCCGGCGTCAATACGGGATA
ATACCGCGCCACATAGCAGAACTTTAAAAGTGCTCATCATTGGAAAACGTTCTTCGGGGCGAAAACTCTC
AAGGATCTTACCGCTGTTGAGATCCAGTTCGATGTAACCCACTCGTGCACCCAACTGATCTTCAGCATCT
TTTACTTTCACCAGCGTTTCTGGGTGAGCAAAAACAGGAAGGCAAAATGCCGCAAAAAAGGGAATAAGGG
CGACACGGAAATGTTGAATACTCATACTCTTCCTTTTTCAATATTATTGAAGCATTTATCAGGGTTATTG
TCTCATGAGCGGATACATATTTGAATGTATTTAGAAAAATAAACAAATAGGGGTTCCGCGCACATTTCCC
CGAAAAGTGCCACCT
