>Addgene plasmid #110731 | pHIV-ARF-mOrange2 | addgene partial sequence | sequence record 217846 | CSD358 5'-CTCAAGCCTCAGACAGTGG-3'
GTGTCGTGAGCGGCCGCTGAACTGAATTCATCGACGTTAACTATTCTAGAGTACCCATGGTGCGCAGGTT
CTTGGTGACCCTCCGGATTCGGCGCGCGTGCGGCCCGCCGCGAGTGAGGGTTTTCGTGGTTCACATCCCG
CGGCTCACGGGGGAGTGGGCAGCGCCAGGGGCGCCCGCCGCTGTGGCCCTCGTGCTGATGCTACTGAGGA
GCCAGCGTCTAGGGCAGCAGCCGCTTCCTAGAAGACCAGGTCATGATGATGGGCAGCGCCCGAGTGGCGG
AGCTGCTGCTGCTCCACGGCGCGGAGCCCAACTGCGCCGACCCCGCCACTCTCACCCGACCCGTGCACGA
CGCTGCCCGGGAGGGCTTCCTGGACACGCTGGTGGTGCTGCACCGGGCCGGGGCGCGGCTGGACGTGCGC
GATGCCTGGGGCCGTCTGCCCGTGGACCTGGCTGAGGGCTAGGATCCGCCCCTCTCCCTCCCCCCCCCCT
AACGTTACTGGCCGAAGCCGCTTGGAATAAGGCCGGTGTGCGTTTGTCTATATGTTATTTTCCACCATAT
TGCCGTCTTTTGGCAATGTGAGGGCCCGGAAACCTGGCCCTGTCTTCTTGACGAGCATTCCTAGGGGTCT
TTCCCCTCTCGCCAAAGGAATGCAAGGTCTGTTGAATGTCGTGAAGGAAGCAGTTCCTCTGGAAGCTTCT
TGAAGACAAACAACGTCTGTAGCGACCCTTTGCAGGCAGCGGAACCCCCCACCTGGCGACAGGTGCCTCT
GCGGCCAAAAGCCACGTGTATAAGATACACCTGCAAAGGCGGCACAACCCCAGTGCCACGTTGTGAGTTG
GATAGTTGTGGAAAGAGTCAAATGGCTCTCCTCAAGCGTATTCAACAAGGGGCTGAAGGATGCCCAGAAG
GTACCCCATTGTATGGGATCTGATCTGGGGCCTCGGTACACATGCTTTACATGTGTTTAGTCGAGGTTAA
AAAAACGTCTAGGCCCCCCGA
